>Addgene plasmid #64954 | pUC18-mini-Tn7T | depositor full sequence | sequence record 109786 | pUC18-mini-Tn7T sequence 3286 bps
TCGCGCGTTTCGGTGATGACGGTGAAAACCTCTGACACATGCAGCTCCCGGAGACGGTCACAGCTTGTCT
GTAAGCGGATGCCGGGAGCAGACAAGCCCGTCAGGGCGCGTCAGCGGGTGTTGGCGGGTGTCGGGGCTGG
CTTAACTATGCGGCATCAGAGCAGATTGTACTGAGAGTGCACCATATGCGGTGTGAAATACCGCACAGAT
GCGTAAGGAGAAAATACCGCATCAGGCGCCATTCGCCATTCAGGCTGCGCAACTGTTGGGAAGGGCGATC
GGTGCGGGCCTCTTCGCTATTACGCCAGCTAGAGGACCAGCCGCGTAACCTGGCAAAATCGGTTACGGTT
GAGTAATAAATGGATGCCCTGCGTAAGCGGGTGTGGGCGGACAATAAAGTCTTAAACTGAACAAAATAGA
TCTAAACTATGACAATAAAGTCTTAAACTAGACAGAATAGTTGTAAACTGAAATCAGTCCAGTTATGCTG
TGAAAAAGCATACTGGACTTTTGTTATGGCTAAAGCAAACTCTTCATTTTCTGAAGTGCAAATTGCCCGT
CGTATTAAAGAGGGGCGTGGGGTTCGAGGTCGACGGTATCGATAAGCTAGCTTAATTAGCTGAGCTTGGA
CTCCTGTTGATAGATCCAGTAATGACCTCAGAACTCCATCTGGATTTGTTCAGAACGCTCGGTTGCCGCC
GGGCGTTTTTTATTGGTGAGAATCCAAGCTAGACTGCGATGAGTGGCAGGGCGGGGCGTAATTTTTTTAA
GGCAGTTATTGGTGCCCTTAAACGCCTGGGGTAATGACTCTCTAGCTTGAGGCATCAAATAAAACGAAAG
GCTCAGTCGAAAGACTGGGCCTTTCGTTTTATCTGTTGTTTGTCGGTGAACGCTCTCCTGAGTAGGACAA
ATCCGCCGCTAGGAGCTTGCGGCCCGGACGATATCATGCATGAGCTCACTAGTGGATCCCCCGGGCTGCA
GGAATTCCTCGAGAAGCTTGGGCCCGGTACCTCGCGAAGGCCTTGCAGGCCAACCAGATAAGTGAAATCT
AGTTCCAAACTATTTTGTCATTTTTAATTTTCGTATTAGCTTACGACGCTACACCCAGTTCCCATCTATT
TTGTCACTCTTCCCTAAATAATCCTTAAAAACTCCATTTCCACCCCTCCCAGTTCCCAACTATTTTGTCC
GCCCACAGCGGGGCATTTTTCTTCCTGTTATGTTTGGGCGCTGCATTAATGAATCGGCCAACGCGCGGGG
AGAGGCGGTTTGCGTATTGGGCGCTCTTCCGCTTCCTCGCTCACTGACTCGCTGCGCTCGGTCGTTCGGC
TGCGGCGAGCGGTATCAGCTCACTCAAAGGCGGTAATACGGTTATCCACAGAATCAGGGGATAACGCAGG
AAAGAACATGTGAGCAAAAGGCCAGCAAAAGGCCAGGAACCGTAAAAAGGCCGCGTTGCTGGCGTTTTTC
CATAGGCTCCGCCCCCCTGACGAGCATCACAAAAATCGACGCTCAAGTCAGAGGTGGCGAAACCCGACAG
GACTATAAAGATACCAGGCGTTTCCCCCTGGAAGCTCCCTCGTGCGCTCTCCTGTTCCGACCCTGCCGCT
TACCGGATACCTGTCCGCCTTTCTCCCTTCGGGAAGCGTGGCGCTTTCTCATAGCTCACGCTGTAGGTAT
CTCAGTTCGGTGTAGGTCGTTCGCTCCAAGCTGGGCTGTGTGCACGAACCCCCCGTTCAGCCCGACCGCT
GCGCCTTATCCGGTAACTATCGTCTTGAGTCCAACCCGGTAAGACACGACTTATCGCCACTGGCAGCAGC
CACTGGTAACAGGATTAGCAGAGCGAGGTATGTAGGCGGTGCTACAGAGTTCTTGAAGTGGTGGCCTAAC
TACGGCTACACTAGAAGGACAGTATTTGGTATCTGCGCTCTGCTGAAGCCAGTTACCTTCGGAAAAAGAG
TTGGTAGCTCTTGATCCGGCAAACAAACCACCGCTGGTAGCGGTGGTTTTTTTGTTTGCAAGCAGCAGAT
TACGCGCAGAAAAAAAGGATCTCAAGAAGATCCTTTGATCTTTTCTACGGGGTCTGACGCTCAGTGGAAC
GAAAACTCACGTTAAGGGATTTTGGTCATGAGATTATCAAAAAGGATCTTCACCTAGATCCTTTTAAATT
AAAAATGAAGTTTTAAATCAATCTAAAGTATATATGAGTAAACTTGGTCTGACAGTTACCAATGCTTAAT
CAGTGAGGCACCTATCTCAGCGATCTGTCTATTTCGTTCATCCATAGTTGCCTGACTCCCCGTCGTGTAG
ATAACTACGATACGGGAGGGCTTACCATCTGGCCCCAGTGCTGCAATGATACCGCGAGACCCACGCTCAC
CGGCTCCAGATTTATCAGCAATAAACCAGCCAGCCGGAAGGGCCGAGCGCAGAAGTGGTCCTGCAACTTT
ATCCGCCTCCATCCAGTCTATTAATTGTTGCCGGGAAGCTAGAGTAAGTAGTTCGCCAGTTAATAGTTTG
CGCAACGTTGTTGCCATTGCTACAGGCATCGTGGTGTCACGCTCGTCGTTTGGTATGGCTTCATTCAGCT
CCGGTTCCCAACGATCAAGGCGAGTTACATGATCCCCCATGTTGTGCAAAAAAGCGGTTAGCTCCTTCGG
TCCTCCGATCGTTGTCAGAAGTAAGTTGGCCGCAGTGTTATCACTCATGGTTATGGCAGCACTGCATAAT
TCTCTTACTGTCATGCCATCCGTAAGATGCTTTTCTGTGACTGGTGAGTACTCAACCAAGTCATTCTGAG
AATAGTGTATGCGGCGACCGAGTTGCTCTTGCCCGGCGTCAATACGGGATAATACCGCGCCACATAGCAG
AACTTTAAAAGTGCTCATCATTGGAAAACGTTCTTCGGGGCGAAAACTCTCAAGGATCTTACCGCTGTTG
AGATCCAGTTCGATGTAACCCACTCGTGCACCCAACTGATCTTCAGCATCTTTTACTTTCACCAGCGTTT
CTGGGTGAGCAAAAACAGGAAGGCAAAATGCCGCAAAAAAGGGAATAAGGGCGACACGGAAATGTTGAAT
ACTCATACTCTTCCTTTTTCAATATTATTGAAGCATTTATCAGGGTTATTGTCTCATGAGCGGATACATA
TTTGAATGTATTTAGAAAAATAAACAAATAGGGGTTCCGCGCACATTTCCCCGAAAAGTGCCACCTGACG
TCTAAGAAACCATTATTATCATGACATTAACCTATAAAAATAGGCGTATCACGAGGCCCTTTCGTC
Features (pLannotate 1.2.2; 14 found; start..end, strand, type, name):
    137..236     +  misc_feature   bom (fragment): basis of mobility region from pBR322
    242..310     -  CDS            lacZα (fragment): LacZα fragment of β-galactosidase; lacZ fragment
    382..580     -  mobile_element Tn7R (fragment): mini-Tn7 element (right end of the Tn7 transposon) Tn7
    584..608     -  misc_feature   MCS (fragment): pBluescript multiple cloning site
    629..723     +  terminator     lambda t0 terminator: transcription terminator from phage lambda
    733..762     +  CDS            CmR (fragment): chloramphenicol acetyltransferase confers resistance to chloramphenicol
    826..912     +  terminator     rrnB T1 terminator: Escherichia coli rrnB; transcription terminator T1 from the E. coli rrnB gene
    958..987     +  misc_feature   MCS (fragment): pBluescript multiple cloning site
   1032..1197    -  mobile_element Tn7L: mini-Tn7 element (left end of the Tn7 transposon) Tn7
   1230..1284    -  CDS            lacI (fragment): lac repressor; lacI; The lac repressor binds to the lac operator to inhibit transcription in E. coli. This inhibition can be relieved by adding lactose or isopropyl-β-D-thiogalactopyranoside (IPTG).
   1467..2055    -  rep_origin     ori: high-copy-number ColE1/pMB1/pBR322/pUC origin of replication
   2226..3086    -  CDS            AmpR: β-lactamase; bla; confers resistance to ampicillin, carbenicillin, and related antibiotics
   3087..3191    -  promoter       AmpR promoter: bla
   3286..35      +  CDS            rop (fragment) (across the origin): Rop protein, which maintains plasmids at low copy number; rop
