[The description below was written by a language model from this plasmid's Addgene catalogue record and pLannotate feature annotations shown in this document.]
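Description:
pUC18-mini-Tn7T is a small (about 3.3 kb) empty base vector for building mini-Tn7 transposon delivery constructs in bacteria. It is built on a pUC18-derived backbone and is propagated in E. coli as a high-copy plasmid through its ColE1/pUC-type origin, with selection by ampicillin via the β-lactamase gene and its native promoter. The annotation also picks up a fragment of the pBR322 basis-of-mobility (bom) region, along with short remnants of lacZα, lacI, rop and a chloramphenicol acetyltransferase gene. These are only partial matches left over from construction and are not functional markers.

The working part of the plasmid is the mini-Tn7 element, bounded by the Tn7 right (Tn7R) and left (Tn7L) ends that the Tn7 transposition machinery recognises. Between these ends lie two transcriptional terminators, phage lambda t0 and E. coli rrnB T1, flanked by short multiple-cloning-site segments for restriction-enzyme cloning. The terminators, which give the "T" in the name, would be expected to limit read-through between the transposon and neighbouring DNA after insertion. No selectable marker, promoter or cargo gene is annotated within the transposon itself, consistent with its listing as an empty backbone, and the transposase genes are not present, so these functions would have to be supplied from another source.

The record describes it as the terminator-containing base vector of a Tn7-based broad-range bacterial cloning and expression system. It serves as a starting scaffold into which resistance cassettes, reporters or expression units are added to generate derivative mini-Tn7 vectors for chromosomal integration.
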