Addgene plasmid #64954: pUC18-mini-Tn7T
Purpose: (Empty Backbone) mini-Tn7 base vector with transcriptional terminator
Depositing lab: Herbert Schweizer. Depositing organization: Colorado State University, Fort Collins. Publication: A Tn7-based broad-range bacterial cloning and expression system. Choi KH, Gaynor JB, White KG, Lopez C, Bosio CM, Karkhoff-Schweizer RR, Schweizer HP. Nat Methods. 2005 Jun;2(6):443-8. 10.1038/nmeth765 PubMed 15908923.
Backbone
  Vector backbone: pUC18-miniTn7
  Backbone manufacturer: Herbert Schweizer
  Vector type: Bacterial Expression
Growth in bacteria
  Bacterial resistance: Ampicillin, 100 μg/mL
  Growth temperature: 37°C
  Growth strain: DH5alpha
  Copy number: High Copy
Gene/Insert
  Cloning method: Restriction Enzyme
Terms and licenses: Academic/Nonprofit Terms; Industry Terms
Depositor comments: GenBank Accession # AY599227
How to cite: pUC18-mini-Tn7T was a gift from Herbert Schweizer (Addgene plasmid # 64954 ; http://n2t.net/addgene:64954 ; RRID:Addgene_64954)
