>Addgene plasmid #64954 | pUC18-mini-Tn7T | addgene partial sequence | sequence record 112802 | LacZ-F2 5'-cctcttcgctattacgccag-3'
TGGATGCCCTGCGTAAGCGGGTGTGGGCGGACAATAAAGTCTTAAACTGAACAAAATAGATCTAAACTAT
GACAATAAAGTCTTAAACTAGACAGAATAGTTGTAAACTGAAATCAGTCCAGTTATGCTGTGAAAAAGCA
TACTGGACTTTTGTTATGGCTAAAGCAAACTCTTCATTTTCTGAAGTGCAAATTGCCCGTCGTATTAAAG
AGGGGCGTGGGGTTCGAGGTCGACGGTATCGATAAGCTAGCTTAATTAGCTGAGCTTGGACTCCTGTTGA
TAGATCCAGTAATGACCTCAGAACTCCATCTGGATTTGTTCAGAACGCTCGGTTGCCGCCGGGCGTTTTT
TATTGGTGAGAATCCAAGCTAGACTGCGATGAGTGGCAGGGCGGGGCGTAATTTTTTTAAGGCAGTTATT
GGTGCCCTTAAACGCCTGGGGTAATGACTCTCTAGCTTGAGGCATCAAATAAAACGAAAGGCTCAGTCGA
AAGACTGGGCCTTTCGTTTTATCTGTTGTTTGTCGGTGAACGCTCTCCTGAGTAGGACAAATCCGCCGCT
AGGAGCTTGCGGCCCGGACGATATCATGCATGAGCTCACTAGTGGATCCCCCGGGCTGCAGGAATTCCTC
GAGAAGCTTGGGCCCGGTACCTCGCGAAGGCCTTGCAGGCCAACCAGATAAGTGAAATCTAG
