>Addgene plasmid #64954 | pUC18-mini-Tn7T | addgene partial sequence | sequence record 112804 | pUC-4 5'-CAGTGAGCGAGGAAGCGGAAGAGCGCCCAA-3'
GATTCATTAATGCAGCGCCCAAACATAACAGGAAGAAAAATGCCCCGCTGTGGGCGGACAAAATAGTTGG
GAACTGGGAGGGGTGGAAATGGAGTTTTTAAGGATTATTTAGGGAAGAGTGACAAAATAGATGGGAACTG
GGTGTAGCGTCGTAAGCTAATACGAAAATTAAAAATGACAAAATAGTTTGGAACTAGATTTCACTTATCT
GGTTGGCCTGCAAGGCCTTCGCGAGGTACCGGGCCCAAGCTTCTCGAGGAATTCCTGCAGCCCGGGGGAT
CCACTAGTGAGCTCATGCATGATATCGTCCGGGCCGCAAGCTCCTAGCGGCGGATTTGTCCTACTCAGGA
GAGCGTTCACCGACAAACAACAGATAAAACGAAAGGCCCAGTCTTTCGACTGAGCCTTTCGTTTTATTTG
ATGCCTCAAGCTAGAGAGTCATTACCCCAGGCGTTTAAGGGCACCAATAACTGCCTTAAAAAAATTACGC
CCCGCCCTGCCACTCATCGCAGTCTAGCTTGGATTCTCACCAATAAAAAACGCCCGGCGGCAACCGAGCG
TTCTGAACAAATCCAGATGGAGTTCTGAGGTCATTACTGGATCTATCAACAGGAGTCCAAGCTCAGCTAA
TTAAGCTAGCTTATCGATACCGTCGACCTCGAACCCCACGCCCCTCTTTAATACGACGGGCAATTTGCAC
TTCAG
